Addgene plasmid #11766: pCMV5B-TGFbeta receptor II wt
Depositing lab: Joan Massague & Jeff Wrana. Depositing organization: Sinai Health System. Publication: TGF beta signals through a heteromeric protein kinase receptor complex. Wrana JL, Attisano L, Carcamo J, Zentella A, Doody J, Laiho M, Wang XF, Massague J. Cell. 1992 Dec 11. 71(6):1003-14. 10.1016/0092-8674(92)90395-S PubMed 1333888.
Backbone
  Vector backbone: pCMV5B
  Backbone size w/o insert (bp): 4700
  Vector type: Mammalian Expression
Growth in bacteria
  Bacterial resistance: Ampicillin, 100 μg/mL
  Growth temperature: 37°C
  Growth strain: DH5alpha
  Copy number: High Copy
Gene/Insert
  Gene/Insert name: TGFbeta receptor II
  Species: H. sapiens (human)
  Insert size (bp): 1800
  GenBank ID: NM_003242
  Entrez Gene: TGFBR2 (a.k.a. AAT3, FAA3, LDS1B, LDS2, LDS2B, MFS2, RIIC, TAAD2, TBR-ii, TBRII, TGFR-2, TGFbeta-RII, tbetaR-II)
  Tag / fusion protein: HA (C terminal on insert)
  Cloning method: Restriction Enzyme; 5′ cloning site KpnI (not destroyed); 3′ cloning site BamHI (not destroyed)
  Sequencing primers: 5′ CMV-F; 3′ hGH-pA-R
Resource information
  A portion of this plasmid was derived from a plasmid made by: This plasmid was constructed at the Massague lab at MSKCC. Please acknowledge both the Wrana and Massague labs in your publication.
Terms and licenses: Academic/Nonprofit Terms; Industry Terms
How to cite: pCMV5B-TGFbeta receptor II wt was a gift from Joan Massague & Jeff Wrana (Addgene plasmid # 11766 ; http://n2t.net/addgene:11766 ; RRID:Addgene_11766)
