[The description below was written by a language model from this plasmid's Addgene catalogue record, the feature table of its GenBank file and pLannotate feature annotations shown in this document.]
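Description:
pCMV5B-TGFbeta receptor II wt is a mammalian expression plasmid built on the pCMV5B backbone (about 4.7 kb) that carries the wild-type human TGF-beta type II receptor (TGFBR2) as an insert of roughly 1.8 kb, cloned between KpnI and BamHI sites that both remain intact. The full sequenced plasmid is about 6.4 kb. It is maintained in E. coli as a high-copy plasmid through a ColE1/pUC-type origin and selected with ampicillin via the β-lactamase gene. An f1 origin and remnants of lac regulatory, lacZα and T7 promoter sequences are also present as backbone carry-over rather than functional parts of the payload.

Expression of the receptor is driven by the human cytomegalovirus immediate early enhancer and promoter, and transcripts are terminated and polyadenylated by the human growth hormone poly(A) signal located downstream of the coding region. The catalogue entry records an HA epitope tag at the C terminus of the insert, which would allow detection or immunoprecipitation of the receptor. The automated feature table does not annotate this tag separately, although a short stretch lies between the end of the annotated TGFBR2 coding sequence and the downstream polylinker fragment. SV40 enhancer/early promoter fragments and the SV40 origin lie after the expression cassette and permit episomal amplification in cells that supply large T antigen, such as COS cells. No mammalian selection marker is annotated, so the plasmid is suited to transient transfection.

TGFBR2 encodes a transmembrane serine/threonine kinase that pairs with the type I receptor to transduce TGF-beta signals, and the construct is associated with work on this heteromeric receptor complex. The accompanying 790 bp GenBank record covers only part of the plasmid and has no annotated features.
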