Features (pLannotate 1.2.2; 19 found; start..end, strand, type, name):
     42..421     +  enhancer       CMV enhancer: human cytomegalovirus immediate early enhancer
    423..622     +  promoter       CMV promoter: human cytomegalovirus (CMV) immediate early promoter
    673..695     -  misc_feature   MCS (fragment): pUC18/19 multiple cloning site
    726..2426    +  CDS            TGFBR2: TGFR2_HUMAN - Experimental evidence at protein level: Swiss-Prot protein existence level 1. Transmembrane serine/threonine kinase forming with the TGF- beta type I serine/threonine kinase receptor, TGFBR1, the non- promiscuous receptor for the TGF-beta cytokines TGFB1, TGFB2 and TGFB3. Transduces the TGFB1, TGFB2 and TGFB3 signal from the cell surface to the cytoplasm and is thus regulating a plethora of physiological and pathological processes including cell cycle arrest in epithelial and hematopoietic cells, control of mesenchymal cell proliferation and differentiation, wound healing, extrac
   2457..2480    -  misc_feature   MCS (fragment): pBluescript multiple cloning site
   2482..3104    +  polyA_signal   hGH poly(A) signal: human growth hormone polyadenylation signal
   3146..3217    +  promoter       SV40 promoter (fragment): SV40 enhancer and early promoter
   3218..3289    +  promoter       SV40 promoter (fragment): SV40 enhancer and early promoter
   3293..3427    +  rep_origin     SV40 ori: SV40 origin of replication
   3480..3498    -  promoter       T7 promoter: promoter for bacteriophage T7 RNA polymerase
   3536..3552    -  protein_bind   lac operator: The lac repressor binds to the lac operator to inhibit transcription in E. coli. This inhibition can be relieved by adding lactose or isopropyl-β-D-thiogalactopyranoside (IPTG). lac repressor encoded by lacI
   3560..3590    -  promoter       lac promoter: promoter for the E. coli lac operon
   3605..3626    -  protein_bind   CAP binding site: CAP binding activates transcription in the presence of cAMP. E. coli catabolite activator protein
   3639..3731    -  CDS            lacI (fragment): lac repressor; lacI; The lac repressor binds to the lac operator to inhibit transcription in E. coli. This inhibition can be relieved by adding lactose or isopropyl-β-D-thiogalactopyranoside (IPTG).
   3914..4502    -  rep_origin     ori: high-copy-number ColE1/pMB1/pBR322/pUC origin of replication
   4673..5533    -  CDS            AmpR: β-lactamase; bla; confers resistance to ampicillin, carbenicillin, and related antibiotics
   5534..5638    -  promoter       AmpR promoter: bla
   5665..6093    +  rep_origin     f1 ori (sequence partly withheld): f1 bacteriophage origin of replication; arrow indicates direction of (+) strand synthesis
   6124..6278    -  CDS            lacZα (fragment): LacZα fragment of β-galactosidase; lacZ fragment
>Addgene plasmid #11766 | pCMV5B-TGFbeta receptor II wt | addgene full sequence | sequence record 220062 | Addgene NGS Result
GTACATTTATATTGGCTCATGTCCAATATGACCGCCATGTTGACATTGATTATTGACTAGTTATTAATAG
TAATCAATTACGGGGTCATTAGTTCATAGCCCATATATGGAGTTCCGCGTTACATAACTTACGGTAAATG
GCCCGCCTGGCTGACCGCCCAACGACCCCCGCCCATTGACGTCAATAATGACGTATGTTCCCATAGTAAC
GCCAATAGGGACTTTCCATTGACGTCAATGGGTGGAGTATTTACGGTAAACTGCCCACTTGGCAGTACAT
CAAGTGTATCATATGCCAAGTCCGCCCCCTATTGACGTCAATGACGGTAAATGGCCCGCCTGGCATTATG
CCCAGTACATGACCTTACGGGACTTTCCTACTTGGCAGTACATCTACGTATTAGTCATCGCTATTACCAT
GGTGATGCGGTTTTGGCAGTACACCAATGGGCGTGGATAGCGGTTTGACTCACGGGGATTTCCAAGTCTC
CACCCCATTGACGTCAATGGGAGTTTGTTTTGGCACCAAAATCAACGGGACTTTCCAAAATGTCGTAATA
ACCCCGCCCCGTTGACGCAAATGGGCGGTAGGCGTGTACGGTGGGAGGTCTATATAAGCAGAGCTCGTTT
AGTGAACCGTCAGAATTCAGATCTGGTACCACGCGTATCGATAAGCTTGCATGCCTGCAGGTCGAGTCGG
TCTATGACGAGCAGCGGGGTCTGCCATGGGTCGGGGGCTGCTCAGGGGCCTGTGGCCGCTGCACATCGTC
CTGTGGACGCGTATCGCCAGCACGATCCCACCGCACGTTCAGAAGTCGGTTAATAACGACATGATAGTCA
CTGACAACAACGGTGCAGTCAAGTTTCCACAACTGTGTAAATTTTGTGATGTGAGATTTTCCACCTGTGA
CAACCAGAAATCCTGCATGAGCAACTGCAGCATCACCTCCATCTGTGAGAAGCCACAGGAAGTCTGTGTG
GCTGTATGGAGAAAGAATGACGAGAACATAACACTAGAGACAGTTTGCCATGACCCCAAGCTCCCCTACC
ATGACTTTATTCTGGAAGATGCTGCTTCTCCAAAGTGCATTATGAAGGAAAAAAAAAAGCCTGGTGAGAC
TTTCTTCATGTGTTCCTGTAGCTCTGATGAGTGCAATGACAACATCATCTTCTCAGAAGAATATAACACC
AGCAATCCTGACTTGTTGCTAGTCATATTTCAAGTGACAGGCATCAGCCTCCTGCCACCACTGGGAGTTG
CCATATCTGTCATCATCATCTTCTACTGCTACCGCGTTAACCGGCAGCAGAAGCTGAGTTCAACCTGGGA
AACCGGCAAGACGCGGAAGCTCATGGAGTTCAGCGAGCACTGTGCCATCATCCTGGAAGATGACCGCTCT
GACATCAGCTCCACGTGTGCCAACAACATCAACCACAACACAGAGCTGCTGCCCATTGAGCTGGACACCC
TGGTGGGGAAAGGTCGCTTTGCTGAGGTCTATAAGGCCAAGCTGAAGCAGAACACTTCAGAGCAGTTTGA
GACAGTGGCAGTCAAGATCTTTCCCTATGAGGAGTATGCCTCTTGGAAGACAGAGAAGGACATCTTCTCA
GACATCAATCTGAAGCATGAGAACATACTCCAGTTCCTGACGGCTGAGGAGCGGAAGACGGAGTTGGGGA
AACAATACTGGCTGATCACCGCCTTCCACGCCAAGGGCAACCTACAGGAGTACCTGACGCGGCATGTCAT
CAGCTGGGAGGACCTGCGCAAGCTGGGCAGCTCCCTCGCCCGGGGGATTGCTCACCTCCACAGTGATCAC
ACTCCATGTGGGAGGCCCAAGATGCCCATCGTGCACAGGGACCTCAAGAGCTCCAATATCCTCGTGAAGA
ACGACCTAACCTGCTGCCTGTGTGACTTTGGGCTTTCCCTGCGTCTGGACCCTACTCTGTCTGTGGATGA
CCTGGCTAACAGTGGGCAGGTGGGAACTGCAAGATACATGGCTCCAGAAGTCCTAGAATCCAGGATGAAT
TTGGAGAATGTTGAGTCCTTCAAGCAGACCGATGTCTACTCCATGGCTCTGGTGCTCTGGGAAATGACAT
CTCGCTGTAATGCAGTGGGAGAAGTAAAAGATTATGAGCCTCCATTTGGTTCCAAGGTGCGGGAGCACCC
CTGTGTCGAAAGCATGAAGGACAACGTGTTGAGAGATCGAGGGCGACCAGAAATTCCCAGCTTCTGGCTC
AACCACCAGGGCATCCAGATGGTGTGTGAGACGTTGACTGAGTGCTGGGACCACGACCCAGAGGCCCGTC
TCACAGCCCAGTGTGTGGCAGAACGCTTCAGTGAGCTGGAGCATCTGGACAGGCTCTCGGGGAGGAGCTG
CTCGGAGGAGAAGATTCCTGAAGACGGCTCCCTAAACACTACCAAATATGATGTTCCTGATTATGCTAGC
CTCTAGGAATTCCTGCAGCCCGGGGGATCCCGGGTGGCATCCCTGTGACCCCTCCCCAGTGCCTCTCCTG
GCCCTGGAAGTTGCCACTCCAGTGCCCACCAGCCTTGTCCTAATAAAATTAAGTTGCATCATTTTGTCTG
ACTAGGTGTCCTTCTATAATATTATGGGGTGGAGGGGGGTGGTATGGAGCAAGGGGCAAGTTGGGAAGAC
AACCTGTAGGGCCTGCGGGGTCTATTGGGAACCAAGCTGGAGTGCAGTGGCACAATCTTGGCTCACTGCA
ATCTCCGCCTCCTGGGTTCAAGCGATTCTCCTGCCTCAGCCTCCCGAGTTGTTGGGATTCCAGGCATGCA
TGACCAGGCTCAGCTAATTTTTGTTTTTTTGGTAGAGACGGGGTTTCACCATATTGGCCAGGCTGGTCTC
CAACTCCTAATCTCAGGTGATCTACCCACCTTGGCCTCCCAAATTGCTGGGATTACAGGCGTGAACCACT
GCTCCCTTCCCTGTCCTTCTGATTTTAAAATAACTATACCAGCAGGAGGACGTCCAGACACAGCATAGGC
TACCTGGCCATGCCCAACCGGTGGGACATTTGAGTTGCTTGCTTGGCACTGTCCTCTCATGCGTTGGGTC
CACTCAGTAGATGCCTGTTGAATTGGGTACGCGGCCAGCTTGGCTGTGGAATGTGTGTCAGTTAGGGTGT
GGAAAGTCCCCAGGCTCCCCAGCAGGCAGAAGTATGCAAAGCATGCATCTCAATTAGTCAGCAACCAGGT
GTGGAAAGTCCCCAGGCTCCCCAGCAGGCAGAAGTATGCAAAGCATGCATCTCAATTAGTCAGCAACCAT
AGTCCCGCCCCTAACTCCGCCCAGTTCCGCCCATTCTCCGCCCCATGGCTGACTAATTTTTTTTATTTAT
GCAGAGGCCGAGGCCGCCTCGGCCTCTGAGCTATTCCAGAAGTAGTGAGGAGGCTTTTTTGGAGGCCTAG
GCTTTTGCAAAAAGCTCCTCGAGGAACTGAAAAACCAGAAAGTTAATTCCCTATAGTGAGTCGTATTAAA
TTCGTAATCATGTCATAGCTGTTTCCTGTGTGAAATTGTTATCCGCTCACAATTCCACACAACATACGAG
CCGGAAGCATAAAGTGTAAAGCCTGGGGTGCCTAATGAGTGAGCTAACTCACATTAATTGCGTTGCGCTC
ACTGCCCGCTTTCCAGTCGGGAAACCTGTCGTGCCAGCTGCATTAATGAATCGGCCAACGCGCGGGGAGA
GGCGGTTTGCGTATTGGGCGCTCTTCCGCTTCCTCGCTCACTGACTCGCTGCGCTCGGTCGTTCGGCTGC
GGCGAGCGGTATCAGCTCACTCAAAGGCGGTAATACGGTTATCCACAGAATCAGGGGATAACGCAGGAAA
GAACATGTGAGCAAAAGGCCAGCAAAAGGCCAGGAACCGTAAAAAGGCCGCGTTGCTGGCGTTTTTCCAT
AGGCTCCGCCCCCCTGACGAGCATCACAAAAATCGACGCTCAAGTCAGAGGTGGCGAAACCCGACAGGAC
TATAAAGATACCAGGCGTTTCCCCCTGGAAGCTCCCTCGTGCGCTCTCCTGTTCCGACCCTGCCGCTTAC
CGGATACCTGTCCGCCTTTCTCCCTTCGGGAAGCGTGGCGCTTTCTCATAGCTCACGCTGTAGGTATCTC
AGTTCGGTGTAGGTCGTTCGCTCCAAGCTGGGCTGTGTGCACGAACCCCCCGTTCAGCCCGACCGCTGCG
CCTTATCCGGTAACTATCGTCTTGAGTCCAACCCGGTAAGACACGACTTATCGCCACTGGCAGCAGCCAC
TGGTAACAGGATTAGCAGAGCGAGGTATGTAGGCGGTGCTACAGAGTTCTTGAAGTGGTGGCCTAACTAC
GGCTACACTAGAAGAACAGTATTTGGTATCTGCGCTCTGCTGAAGCCAGTTACCTTCGGAAAAAGAGTTG
GTAGCTCTTGATCCGGCAAACAAACCACCGCTGGTAGCGGTGGTTTTTTTGTTTGCAAGCAGCAGATTAC
GCGCAGAAAAAAAGGATCTCAAGAAGATCCTTTGATCTTTTCTACGGGGTCTGACGCTCAGTGGAACGAA
AACTCACGTTAAGGGATTTTGGTCATGAGATTATCAAAAAGGATCTTCACCTAGATCCTTTTAAATTAAA
AATGAAGTTTTAAATCAATCTAAAGTATATATGAGTAAACTTGGTCTGACAGTTACCAATGCTTAATCAG
TGAGGCACCTATCTCAGCGATCTGTCTATTTCGTTCATCCATAGTTGCCTGACTCCCCGTCGTGTAGATA
ACTACGATACGGGAGGGCTTACCATCTGGCCCCAGTGCTGCAATGATACCGCGAGACCCACGCTCACCGG
CTCCAGATTTATCAGCAATAAACCAGCCAGCCGGAAGGGCCGAGCGCAGAAGTGGTCCTGCAACTTTATC
CGCCTCCATCCAGTCTATTAATTGTTGCCGGGAAGCTAGAGTAAGTAGTTCGCCAGTTAATAGTTTGCGC
AACGTTGTTGCCATTGCTACAGGCATCGTGGTGTCACGCTCGTCGTTTGGTATGGCTTCATTCAGCTCCG
GTTCCCAACGATCAAGGCGAGTTACATGATCCCCCATGTTGTGCAAAAAAGCGGTTAGCTCCTTCGGTCC
TCCGATCGTTGTCAGAAGTAAGTTGGCCGCAGTGTTATCACTCATGGTTATGGCAGCACTGCATAATTCT
CTTACTGTCATGCCATCCGTAAGATGCTTTTCTGTGACTGGTGAGTACTCAACCAAGTCATTCTGAGAAT
AGTGTATGCGGCGACCGAGTTGCTCTTGCCCGGCGTCAATACGGGATAATACCGCGCCACATAGCAGAAC
TTTAAAAGTGCTCATCATTGGAAAACGTTCTTCGGGGCGAAAACTCTCAAGGATCTTACCGCTGTTGAGA
TCCAGTTCGATGTAACCCACTCGTGCACCCAACTGATCTTCAGCATCTTTTACTTTCACCAGCGTTTCTG
GGTGAGCAAAAACAGGAAGGCAAAATGCCGCAAAAAAGGGAATAAGGGCGACACGGAAATGTTGAATACT
CATACTCTTCCTTTTTCAATATTATTGAAGCATTTATCAGGGTTATTGTCTCATGAGCGGATACATATTT
GAATGTATTTAGAAAAATAAACAAATAGGGGTTCCGCGCACATTTCCCCGAAAAGTGCCACCTG
[124 nt withheld, positions 5665-5788]
C
[91 nt withheld, positions 5790-5880]
A
[49 nt withheld, positions 5882-5930]
CCTTTGACGTTGGAGTCCACGTTCTTT
[37 nt withheld, positions 5958-5994]
ACCCTATCTCGGTCTATTCTTTTGATTTATAAGGGATTTTGCCGATTTCGGCCTATTGGTTAAAAAATGA
GCTGATTTAACAAAAATTTAACGCGAATTTTAACAAAATATTAACGCTTACAATTTCCATTCGCCATTCA
GGCTGCGCAACTGTTGGGAAGGGCGATCGGTGCGGGCCTCTTCGCTATTACGCCAGCTGGCGAAAGGGGG
ATGTGCTGCAAGGCGATTAAGTTGGGTAACGCCAGGGTTTTCCCAGTCACGACGTTGTAAAACGACGGCC
AGTGCCAAGCTGATCTATACATTGAATCAATATTGGCAATTAGCCATATTAGTCATTGGTTATATAGCAT
AAATCAATATTGGCTATTGGCCATTGCATACGTTGTATCTATATCATAATAT
