LOCUS       Exported 790 bp ds-DNA linear SYN 18-MAY-2021
DEFINITION  synthetic linear DNA
ACCESSION   .
VERSION     .
KEYWORDS    pCMV5B-TGFbeta receptor II wt
SOURCE      synthetic DNA construct
  ORGANISM  synthetic DNA construct
REFERENCE   1 (bases 1 to 790)
  AUTHORS   Wrana JL, Attisano L, Carcamo J, Zentella A, Doody J, Laiho M, Wang
            XF, Massague J
  TITLE     TGF beta signals through a heteromeric protein kinase receptor
            complex.
  JOURNAL   Cell. 1992 Dec 11. 71(6):1003-14.
  PUBMED    1333888
REFERENCE   2 (bases 1 to 790)
  AUTHORS   .
  TITLE     Direct Submission
  JOURNAL   Exported May 18, 2021 from SnapGene Server 1.1.58
            http://www.snapgene.com
FEATURES             Location/Qualifiers
     source          1..790
                     /organism="synthetic DNA construct"
                     /mol_type="other DNA"
ORIGIN
        1 gcagagctcg tttagtgaac cgtcagaatt cagatctggt accacgcgta tcgataagct
       61 tgcatgcctg caggtcgagt cggtctatga cgagcagcgg ggtctgccat gggtcggggg
      121 ctgctcaggg gcctgtggcc gctgcacatc gtcctgtgga cgcgtatcgc cagcacgatc
      181 ccaccgcacg ttcagaagtc ggttaataac gacatgatag tcactgacaa caacggtgca
      241 gtcaagtttc cacaactgtg taaattttgt gatgtgagat tttccacctg tgacaaccag
      301 aaatcctgca tgagcaactg cagcatcacc tccatctgtg agaagccaca ggaagtctgt
      361 gtggctgtat ggagaaagaa tgacgagaac ataacactag agacagtttg ccatgacccc
      421 aagctcccct accatgactt tattctggaa gatgctgctt ctccaaagtg cattatgaag
      481 gaaaaaaaaa agcctggtga gactttcttc atgtgttcct gtagctctga tgagtgcaat
      541 gacaacatca tcttctcaga agaatataac accagcaatc ctgacttgtt gctagtcata
      601 tttcaagtga caggcatcag cctcctgcca ccactgggag ttgccatatc tgtcatcatc
      661 atcttctact gctaccgcgt taaccggcag cagaagctga gttcaacctg ggaaaccggc
      721 aagacgcgga agctcatgga gttcagcgag cactgtgcca tcatcctgga agatgaccgc
      781 tctgacatca
//
