>Addgene plasmid #11766 | pCMV5B-TGFbeta receptor II wt | addgene partial sequence | sequence record 35835 | hGH-pA-R 5'-CCAGCTTGGTTCCCAATAGA-3'
TTGTCTTCCAACTTGCCCCTTGCTCCATACCACCCCCCTCCACCCCATAATATTATAGAAGGACACCTAG
TCAGACAAAATGATGCAACTTAATTTTATTAGGACAAGGCTGGTGGGCACTGGAGTGGCAACTTCCAGGG
CCAGGAGAGGCACTGGGGAGGGGTCACAGGGATGCCACCCGGGATCCCCCGGGCTGCAGGAATTCCTAGA
GGCTAGCATAATCAGGAACATCATATTTGGTAGTGTTTAGGGAGCCGTCTTCAGGAATCTTCTCCTCCGA
GCAGCTCCTCCCCGAGAGCCTGTCCAGATGCTCCAGCTCACTGAAGCGTTCTGCCACACACTGGGCTGTG
AGACGGGCCTCTGGGTCGTGGTCCCAGCACTCAGTCAACGTCTCACACACCATCTGGATGCCCTGGTGGT
TGAGCCAGAAGCTGGGAATTTCTGGTCGCCCTCGATCTCTCAACACGTTGTCCTTCATGCTTTCGACACA
GGGGTGCTCCCGCACCTTGGAACCAAATGGAGGCTCATAATCTTTTACTTCTCCCACTGCATTACAGCGA
GATGTCATTTCCCAGAGCACCAGAGCCATGGAGTAGACATCGGTCTGCTTGAAGGACTCAACATTCTCCA
AATTCATCCTGGATTCTAGGACTTCTGGAGCCATGTATCTTGCAGTTCCCACCTGCCCACTGTTAGCCAG
GTCATCCACAGACAGAGTAGGGTCCAGACGCAGGGAAAGCCCAAAGTCACACAGGCAGCAGGTTAGGTCG
TTCTTCACGAGGATATTGGAGCTCTTGAGGTCCCTGTGCACGATGGGCATCTTGGGCCTCCCACATGGAG
TGTGATCACTGTGGAGGTGAGCAATCCCC
